>Addgene plasmid #183540 | pClgn1.1_Dcst1-3xHA | addgene full sequence | sequence record 368217 | Addgene NGS Result
GAGCTCATCGATGAGCTCCAGAGAGGGACTGACGTTGGAAGGACCGCATCCCCCCAGGCGCGCGGCCGCT
GGGTCCCGAGCGGCGGTTGAGCGGGCCGCTTGCGCACTGGGGCTGCCACTGCATCCTGCATCCTCCGGCG
CGGCCGCTCGCGCACGCGCAGTTAGCAGTCGCTGCTGGGCGGCTGCCGGCGGGATCGCTCTGGGGAGACG
CCGGGCACCAAGTAGCGGCCAGTCGGACACCTGAGCTGCCGCTGCTGGACACAAGCCCGCAGGACAGGTG
TGTAGACCGCGGGCCGCCTTCCTGCGGCTTGTTCTCTGGGGACCGGGTGAGAAATCGGATCTCTAGAGCC
GCCATGGCGTTCCTCTCATCAACACTTCACAGCCTAGGGATCTTTGAAAAGATTTCCAGGATAAAAGAGG
TTCTCAAGAATAGGCTGCTGGACCTTACAAAGCGTCGGGACCAAGCACGGGAGCAACAAAGGAAACGGCC
CCACACCATCATACAGGGGCTGCTCCTCTGGAGTCTTCCAGTTTCCTGGATCCGGTTCCTGTGGCGACAG
CCAGGGGAGTTTCCAGTAACTGCTTTCCTGCTAGGAGCAGGCACTGGTGGGCTCCTGGCCATAGGTCTCT
TTCAGCTCTTGGTGAATCCCATGAACATTTATGAGGAGCAGAAGGTGGTGGCGTTATACTGCTTGGCAAG
CTTGGGGGCCATCGGCTGGGGCACCTCCCCTCACATCCGCTGTGCCAGTCTCCTGTTGGTACCCAAGATG
CTGGGCAAAGAAGGCAGACTCTTTGTCATGGGATATGCTTTGGCTGCTATCTACAGTGGGCCGGCGGCCA
ATCTAAGGTCCAACATCAACGAGGTGATAGCATCCCTGGGCTGCACTGTGGAGCTGCAGATCAACAACAC
CCGATCCGCCTGGCGAGTCTCCACAGCCCCTCTGCGGGCAGTGTTCAAGGGCATGGTGGGCAGCAAAGAT
TCATTGAATAAAGAGATTCAGAACGTCTCTACCTCCTTTGAAGAGATGGATGAACAGGTGAAGAGTGATG
CTGGCTACTCATCTGAGGACTGGGACAAGAACAGAGAAAGCACAGAGATGTTCGGAACCTCCCGCGTCCG
ACCCTACCTGTCCACACAGATGGTGTATGAGCTGAGGACCAGGCTACGCTGCATCCATGTAGTAAATAAG
GCCATACTCAGCTGCTACCGCTGGTTTGATAAAAAGCATAAAAACTGCATGCGACGCATCCACCTCCCAC
TCTTCAACAACATGATCTGTGTGCCAATGAAGTTCAAGTTCCTCTGTAACATTGCCAAGGTGATAGAGAT
CTGGTGTTACAAACGCATCCCCGTGGAAGGCAACTTTGGGCAAACCTATGACTCGGTCAACCAGTCTATC
CATGGACTGTCTGGAGAATTTTCAGCCAATATTAACCTTAAGGAAGAGAAGCAGTCTTCAATGGTGGGTC
TCAACACCACGAACTGGGAGCACATGGGCACCGAGGTGCGGGACTATGTTCGCCAGCAGGAGACCTATCT
GCAGTGGGCTATGGGGCTGCTGCACGTGCTTCTGTCCTGCACGTTCCTGCTGGTCTTCCATTCAGCCTTC
TCCTACATGGACCACTACAACTGGGACATCCGCTTTGACAACATCTACATCAGCACCTACTTCTGTCAGA
TTGATGCACGCAGGAAGAAGCTGGGCAAACAGAGTCTGTTGCCACTCCGCAAGGCAGAAAGGAAAACGGT
TATCTTCCCTTTCAAAGCTACTATCCAGGCCTGGGAAATGCGCTATGTGATAAGAGAGCTCCTAGAGACT
CTGCCTATTGTGCTGCTGCTCCTGGTGCTGTGCGCGATCGACTGGGCACTCTACTCTGTCTTTGACACCA
TCCGCCAGCACTCTTTCGTGCAGTATTCCTTTCGAAGCAGTCACAAGCTGGAGATAAAAGTCGAGGGAGA
TTCCATACTCGCCAAGCTTCTTCGTAAAACCATCGGCGCTCTGAACACCTCCTCGAGTACAGATGTGGAA
ACAAACAACATGCCCTGCCTGCCCCAACCCATTAGCCTGAATGCCAGGGATTACTTCAAGGCCTCACTGC
CAACCCTCCTGCTTGTGTGTCTCTGCCTAGCTCAGGCCTTTGGCTACCGACTCCGGAGAGTCATCGCAGC
CTTCTATTTCCCCAAGCGAGAGAAGAAGCGGGCTCTGTTCTTCTACAATGAGTTCCTGAAGAAGAGATCA
GCTTTCACTAAACTGAGGAGGGCCGCCATTGTTCGGAGGGCAAATCAGCAGAAGGCTCCACCCCACTACC
TGGTGGAGGCTCTGTATCGCCGGTGCCCTCTCCTGCACCGCTTCATGCGTCAGCGCTGTGTGGTGTGCCA
GGCAATGGAGACGCCGGATTCCTACGTGTGCCCCACACCAGACTGCAAGGCCCTGTACTGCCGGTCGTGC
TGGGACGACATGCAACGGCTCTGCCCGGTGTGCACGCCCCGCGAAGAGCTCTCGTCATCCGCCCACAGCG
ACAGCAACGACGACGCTGTGTATGGCGATGAATTCGATATCGGGGGCGGGGGCTACCCATACGATGTTCC
TGACTATGCGGGCTATCCCTATGACGTCCCGGACTATGCAGGATCCTATCCATATGACGTTCCAGATTAC
GCTTAGCTCGAGACTCCTCAGGTGCAGGCTGCCTATCAGAAGGTGGTGGCTGGTGTGGCCAATGCCCTGG
CTCACAAATACCACTGAGATCTTTTTCCCTCTGCCAAAAATTATGGGGACATCATGAAGCCCCTTGAGCA
TCTGACTTCTGGCTAATAAAGGAAATTTATTTTCATTGCAATAGTGTGTTGGAATTTTTTGTGTCTCTCA
CTCGGAAGGACATATGGGAGGGCAAATCATTTAAAACATCAGAATGAGTATTTGGTTTAGAGTTTGGCAA
CATATGCCCATATGCTGGCTGCCATGAACAAAGGTTGGCTATAAAGAGGTCATCAGTATATGAAACAGCC
CCCTGCTGTCCATTCCTTATTCCATAGAAAAGCCTTGACTTGAGGTTAGATTTTTTTTATATTTTGTTTT
GTGTTATTTTTTTCTTTAACATCCCTAAAATTTTCCTTACATGTTTTACTAGCCAGATTTTTCCTCCTCT
CCTGACTACTCCCAGTCATAGCTGTCCCTCTTCTCTTATGAAGATCCCTCGACTTAATTAAGGTACCCAA
TTCGCCCTATAGTGAGTCGTATTACGCGCGCTCACTGGCCGTCGTTTTACAACGTCGTGACTGGGAAAAC
CCTGGCGTTACCCAACTTAATCGCCTTGCAGCACATCCCCCTTTCGCCAGCTGGCGTAATAGCGAAGAGG
CCCGCACCGATCGCCCTTCCCAACAGTTGCGCAGCCTGAATGGCGAATGGG
[124 nt withheld, positions 3412-3535]
C
[91 nt withheld, positions 3537-3627]
A
[49 nt withheld, positions 3629-3677]
CCTTTGACGTTGGAGTCCACGTTCTTT
[37 nt withheld, positions 3705-3741]
ACCCTATCTCGGTCTATTCTTTTGATTTATAAGGGATTTTGCCGATTTCGGCCTATTGGTTAAAAAATGA
GCTGATTTAACAAAAATTTAACGCGAATTTTAACAAAATATTAACGCTTACAATTTAGGTGGCACTTTTC
GGGGAAATGTGCGCGGAACCCCTATTTGTTTATTTTTCTAAATACATTCAAATATGTATCCGCTCATGAG
ACAATAACCCTGATAAATGCTTCAATAATATTGAAAAAGGAAGAGTATGAGTATTCAACATTTCCGTGTC
GCCCTTATTCCCTTTTTTGCGGCATTTTGCCTTCCTGTTTTTGCTCACCCAGAAACGCTGGTGAAAGTAA
AAGATGCTGAAGATCAGTTGGGTGCACGAGTGGGTTACATCGAACTGGATCTCAACAGCGGTAAGATCCT
TGAGAGTTTTCGCCCCGAAGAACGTTTTCCAATGATGAGCACTTTTAAAGTTCTGCTATGTGGCGCGGTA
TTATCCCGTATTGACGCCGGGCAAGAGCAACTCGGTCGCCGCATACACTATTCTCAGAATGACTTGGTTG
AGTACTCACCAGTCACAGAAAAGCATCTTACGGATGGCATGACAGTAAGAGAATTATGCAGTGCTGCCAT
AACCATGAGTGATAACACTGCGGCCAACTTACTTCTGACAACGATCGGAGGACCGAAGGAGCTAACCGCT
TTTTTGCACAACATGGGGGATCATGTAACTCGCCTTGATCGTTGGGAACCGGAGCTGAATGAAGCCATAC
CAAACGACGAGCGTGACACCACGATGCCTGTAGCAATGGCAACAACGTTGCGCAAACTATTAACTGGCGA
ACTACTTACTCTAGCTTCCCGGCAACAATTAATAGACTGGATGGAGGCGGATAAAGTTGCAGGACCACTT
CTGCGCTCGGCCCTTCCGGCTGGCTGGTTTATTGCTGATAAATCTGGAGCCGGTGAGCGTGGGTCTCGCG
GTATCATTGCAGCACTGGGGCCAGATGGTAAGCCCTCCCGTATCGTAGTTATCTACACGACGGGGAGTCA
GGCAACTATGGATGAACGAAATAGACAGATCGCTGAGATAGGTGCCTCACTGATTAAGCATTGGTAACTG
TCAGACCAAGTTTACTCATATATACTTTAGATTGATTTAAAACTTCATTTTTAATTTAAAAGGATCTAGG
TGAAGATCCTTTTTGATAATCTCATGACCAAAATCCCTTAACGTGAGTTTTCGTTCCACTGAGCGTCAGA
CCCCGTAGAAAAGATCAAAGGATCTTCTTGAGATCCTTTTTTTCTGCGCGTAATCTGCTGCTTGCAAACA
AAAAAACCACCGCTACCAGCGGTGGTTTGTTTGCCGGATCAAGAGCTACCAACTCTTTTTCCGAAGGTAA
CTGGCTTCAGCAGAGCGCAGATACCAAATACTGTTCTTCTAGTGTAGCCGTAGTTAGGCCACCACTTCAA
GAACTCTGTAGCACCGCCTACATACCTCGCTCTGCTAATCCTGTTACCAGTGGCTGCTGCCAGTGGCGAT
AAGTCGTGTCTTACCGGGTTGGACTCAAGACGATAGTTACCGGATAAGGCGCAGCGGTCGGGCTGAACGG
GGGGTTCGTGCACACAGCCCAGCTTGGAGCGAACGACCTACACCGAACTGAGATACCTACAGCGTGAGCT
ATGAGAAAGCGCCACGCTTCCCGAAGGGAGAAAGGCGGACAGGTATCCGGTAAGCGGCAGGGTCGGAACA
GGAGAGCGCACGAGGGAGCTTCCAGGGGGAAACGCCTGGTATCTTTATAGTCCTGTCGGGTTTCGCCACC
TCTGACTTGAGCGTCGATTTTTGTGATGCTCGTCAGGGGGGCGGAGCCTATGGAAAAACGCCAGCAACGC
GGCCTTTTTACGGTTCCTGGCCTTTTGCTGGCCTTTTGCTCACATGTTCTTTCCTGCGTTATCCCCTGAT
TCTGTGGATAACCGTATTACCGCCTTTGAGTGAGCTGATACCGCTCGCCGCAGCCGAACGACCGAGCGCA
GCGAGTCAGTGAGCGAGGAAGCGGAAGAGCGCCCAATACGCAAACCGCCTCTCCCCGCGCGTTGGCCGAT
TCATTAATGCAGCTGGCACGACAGGTTTCCCGACTGGAAAGCGGGCAGTGAGCGCAACGCAATTAATGTG
AGTTAGCTCACTCATTAGGCACCCCAGGCTTTACACTTTATGCTTCCGGCTCGTATGTTGTGTGGAATTG
TGAGCGGATAACAATTTCACACAGGAAACAGCTATGACCATGATTACGCCAAGCGCGCAATTAACCCTCA
CTAAAGGGAACAAAAGCTG
Features (pLannotate 1.2.2; 15 found; start..end, strand, type, name):
    354..2549    +  CDS            Dcst1: DCST1_MOUSE - Experimental evidence at transcript level: Swiss-Prot protein existence level 2. E3 ubiquitin-protein ligase which mediates 'Lys-48'-linked ubiquitination of STAT2 and induces its proteosomal degradation thereby negatively regulating type-I-interferon signaling. From Mus musculus (Mouse).
   2574..2663    +  CDS            3xHA: three tandem HA epitope tags
   2673..2744    +  CDS            HBB (fragment): HBB_PONPY - Experimental evidence at transcript level: Swiss-Prot protein existence level 2. Involved in oxygen transport from the lung to the various peripheral tissues. From Pongo pygmaeus (Bornean orangutan).
   2815..2870    +  polyA_signal   β-globin poly(A) signal: rabbit β-globin polyadenylation signal (Gil and Proudfoot, 1987)
   3226..3244    -  promoter       T7 promoter: promoter for bacteriophage T7 RNA polymerase
   3252..3407    +  CDS            lacZα (fragment): LacZα fragment of β-galactosidase; lacZ fragment
   3412..3840    +  rep_origin     f1 ori (sequence partly withheld): f1 bacteriophage origin of replication; arrow indicates direction of (+) strand synthesis
   3893..3997    +  promoter       AmpR promoter: bla
   3998..4858    +  CDS            AmpR: β-lactamase; bla; confers resistance to ampicillin, carbenicillin, and related antibiotics
   5029..5617    +  rep_origin     ori: high-copy-number ColE1/pMB1/pBR322/pUC origin of replication
   5800..5892    +  CDS            lacI (fragment): lac repressor; lacI; The lac repressor binds to the lac operator to inhibit transcription in E. coli. This inhibition can be relieved by adding lactose or isopropyl-β-D-thiogalactopyranoside (IPTG).
   5905..5926    +  protein_bind   CAP binding site: CAP binding activates transcription in the presence of cAMP. E. coli catabolite activator protein
   5941..5971    +  promoter       lac promoter: promoter for the E. coli lac operon
   5979..5995    +  protein_bind   lac operator: The lac repressor binds to the lac operator to inhibit transcription in E. coli. This inhibition can be relieved by adding lactose or isopropyl-β-D-thiogalactopyranoside (IPTG). lac repressor encoded by lacI
   6040..6058    +  promoter       T3 promoter: promoter for bacteriophage T3 RNA polymerase
