[The description below was written by a language model from this plasmid's Addgene catalogue record and pLannotate feature annotations shown in this document.]
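Description:
pClgn1.1_Dcst1-3xHA is a mammalian expression plasmid of about 6.1 kb built on the pClgn1.1 backbone, designed to express mouse DCST1 (DC-STAMP domain containing 1) carrying a C-terminal triple HA epitope tag under the mouse Clgn (calmegin) promoter. The plasmid is propagated in E. coli at high copy from a ColE1/pUC-type origin and selected with ampicillin through the β-lactamase gene. Its framework looks like a Bluescript-style cloning vector. It retains an f1 phage origin, flanking T3 and T7 promoters, and remnants of the lac region: lacZα and lacI fragments, a CAP binding site, the lac promoter and the lac operator. None of these contribute to expression in mammalian cells.

The roughly 2.2 kb Dcst1 coding sequence was inserted between XbaI and EcoRI sites, both preserved, and is followed shortly downstream by the 3xHA tag. After the tag comes a short β-globin-derived segment and the rabbit β-globin polyadenylation signal, which provide 3′ processing of the transcript. The automated annotation labels the short segment as an HBB fragment from another species, most likely a homology match to the rabbit globin 3′ region. The Clgn promoter is not annotated in the feature table. It presumably lies in the unannotated stretch of a few hundred bases between the T3 promoter and the start of the Dcst1 reading frame. The calmegin promoter is generally used to drive testis germ-cell-specific expression. The associated publication concerns the requirement for the sperm membrane proteins DCST1 and DCST2 in sperm–egg interaction. This suggests the plasmid serves to express HA-detectable DCST1 in the male germline, for example in transgenic mice, although the record itself states only the expression purpose.
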