Addgene plasmid #183540: pClgn1.1_Dcst1-3xHA
Purpose: Express Dcst1-3xHA under the mouse Clgn promoter.
Depositing lab: Masahito Ikawa. Depositing organization: The University of Osaka. Publication: Sperm membrane proteins DCST1 and DCST2 are required for sperm-egg interaction in mice and fish. Noda T, Blaha A, Fujihara Y, Gert KR, Emori C, Deneke VE, Oura S, Panser K, Lu Y, Berent S, Kodani M, Cabrera-Quio LE, Pauli A, Ikawa M. Commun Biol. 2022 Apr 7;5(1):332. doi: 10.1038/s42003-022-03289-w. PubMed 35393517.
Backbone
  Vector backbone: pClgn1.1
  Backbone size w/o insert (bp): 3872
  Total vector size (bp): 6068
  Vector type: Mammalian Expression
Growth in bacteria
  Bacterial resistance: Ampicillin, 100 μg/mL
  Growth temperature: 37°C
  Growth strain: DH5alpha
  Copy number: High Copy
Gene/Insert
  Gene/Insert name: DC-STAMP domain containing 1 (alt name: Dcst1)
  Species: M. musculus (mouse)
  Insert size (bp): 2196
  Entrez Gene: Dcst1 (a.k.a. A330106H01Rik)
  Tag / fusion protein: HA
  Cloning method: Restriction Enzyme; 5′ cloning site XbaI (not destroyed); 3′ cloning site EcoRI (not destroyed)
  Sequencing primers: 5′ TTGAGCGGGCCGCTTGCGCACTGG; 3′ GCCACACCAGCCACCACCTTCTG
Terms and licenses: Academic/Nonprofit Terms; Industry Terms: Not Available to Industry
How to cite: pClgn1.1_Dcst1-3xHA was a gift from Masahito Ikawa (Addgene plasmid # 183540 ; http://n2t.net/addgene:183540 ; RRID:Addgene_183540)
